>Addgene plasmid #60527 | mouse Oct4-GFP GOF18 transgenic reporter | addgene partial sequence | sequence record 99579 | C-ter-GFP 5'-CTCCTCGCCCTTGCTCAC-3'
TACCCGTCGACTGCAGAATTCGCGTCATGGGGAAGGTGGGCACCCCGAGCCGGGGGCCTGGTGGAAAGAC
GGCTCACCTAGGGACGGTTTCACCTCTCCCTCCCCAATCCCACCCTCTAGCCTTGACCTCTGGCCCCGCC
CCCTGGGTGGGTGGAGGAGCAGAGCTGTGGGGGTGGGAGAAACTGAGGCGAGCGCTATCTGCCTGTGTCT
TCCAGACGGAGGTTGGGGACGTCTGGACAGGACAACCCTTAGGACGGGACCCCAGGAGGCCTTCATTTTC
AACCTTCAAGGTCCTCTCACCCCTGCCTTGGGTCACCGGACACCTCACAAACCAGTTGCTCGGATGCCCC
ATCGCACCACAAAGCCTGTTGGCACTGCACCCTCTCGGCCTGTCCTTACAGCCCACTCAGCCATCCTCTG
GAGAGCCTAAAACATCCATTGAATGTTCGTGTGCCAATTATTTCTGGGGCCACTCCTCAGTTCTTGCTTA
CCCACCCGTCTAGAGTCCTAGATATGGGTGAACCCAGTATTTCAGCCCATGTCCAAGGCCAGGACAAGAC
AGCCATTGCACCTCCAGTCCTCCAGAGTTTAGAGGCTCTACACCATGGGACCCCGAGCCCCAACCAGATA
TGTCCCCAGAGACCCCAGAGAAGTGCTGGCTCTGCGTTTTCAGAGCACAGTATTCCATCTTGTGTTGTCC
AGGTTGGTAGATTAGACACTAACCACCCCCCAACCCCCATAAGACCTGCACCCAGGCTCCATCCCCTCAC
AGTTAAGGCCGGGGCCTCTTTCCTCAAGATTCTCAGTTCTCCCTCCCCCCACCTCCTCATCCC
