>Addgene plasmid #60527 | mouse Oct4-GFP GOF18 transgenic reporter | addgene partial sequence | sequence record 99580 | EBV-rev 5'-GTGGTTTGTCCAAACTCATC-3'
CTTCGCCTTCTCACCCCCACCAGGTGGGGGTGATGGGTCAGCAGGGCTGGAGCCGGGCTGGGTGGATCCT
CGAACCTGGCTAAGCTTCCAAGGGCCTCCAGGTGGGCCTGGAATCGGACCAGGCTCAGAGGTATTGGGGA
TCTCCCCATGTCCGCCCGCATACGAGTTCTGCGGAGGGATGGCATACTGTGGACCTCAGGTTGGACTGGG
CCTAGTCCCCCAAGTTGGCGTGGAGACTTTGCAGCCTGAGGGCCAGGCAGGAGCACGAGTGGAAAGCAAC
TCAGAGGGAACCTCCTCTGAGCCCTGTGCCGACCGCCCCAATGCCGTGAAGTTGGAGAAGGTGGAACCAA
CTCCCGAGGAGGTAAGTGAAGGGACTTGGCTGGGCTGGCAGAGGCAGCAGTGAAGGGAATTGGGAACATG
TAGGGTAGCCACCCTGCCTGCCAAAGGTGGTGATGGCTGCCGGGCCTCCTGAGAAGCACGACGCAGTGTG
GACTAGAACCCAGAATTGCAAGAATCAGAAACCGGCCTGGATTGTTTCGGCCTGGCCCTTGTCATGTAGG
TCACCTAGGCCTGGCCTGTGTCCCGACACTTGCTTCATGCCATCACTGTCTGTACACCAGTGATGCGTGA
AAATCAGCCCCCCCC
