>Addgene plasmid #60527 | mouse Oct4-GFP GOF18 transgenic reporter | addgene partial sequence | sequence record 99581 | pPR244-F 5'-CCTCGAGGTCGACGGTATC-3'
GGGGATCCACTAGTTCTAGAGCGGCCGCGGAATTAACCCTCACTAAAGGGAACGAATTCGGATCATGTTA
ATTCTGACTACAAGTCTGTTCCTGTTCTCGTCACCTGTCTTATGTCTGTCTCATTATCACCAGGGACTTT
GGTCAATAATGTCCGACTTCCAAGAGGCCACAGACTGGAGTTGAGTGATGGTGACCTTCTGACCTTTGGC
CCCCAAGGTCAAGCAGGAACCAGCTCCTCCTCAGAGTTCTACTTCATGTTTCAACAAGTCCGGGTTAAAC
CTCAGGACTTTGCAGCCATAACCGTCCCTCGGTCTAAGGGAGAAGCTGGGGGCGGTTTCCAACCTATGCT
GCCCCCCCAAGGGGCACCTCAGAGGCCACTCAGCACTCTCTCCTCTGCCCCCAAGGCCACACTGATTCTC
AATTCCATCGGCAGCCTCAGCAAACTCCAGGCCCAGCCTCTCACCTTCTCCCGTGGTGGTGGCAGGCCAC
AGGGCCTGGCTATTCCCTCTCAGCATGGGGAAGCGCAAGTTTCGCCTGCTCCACCCACAAGAAACCGGAG
GAAATCAGCTCATAAAGTGTTGGCAGAGCTAGATGATGAGGTCTCCCCAGGCCCCCTGTCCGTCCTGACG
GAGCCCAGGAAGAGGCTCCGGGTGGAGAAAGCTGCTCTGATAGCCAGTGGGTAAGTGGGGTCACCTGTCA
GCACCTTGAATTCTAGATCTTTGAACAGCCTCAGACTGAGGTCTTAGAAGGCAGGGAAGGGGGGTGCACG
GGCACAGCAGACACCCAGGTTAGCTTTCACCCATAAATGCATGACAAGCTACTATGTGGG
