[The description below was written by a language model from this plasmid's Addgene catalogue record.]
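Description:
The mouse Oct4-GFP GOF18 transgenic reporter is a large (about 21.6 kb) mammalian reporter plasmid built on the pBS KS+ (pBluescript) cloning backbone, which accounts for roughly 3 kb of the total. It is maintained in E. coli as a high-copy plasmid under ampicillin selection. The record lists no mammalian selection marker and provides no feature table, so the detailed layout of the construct beyond the catalogue fields is not documented here.

The payload is a synthetic GFP coding sequence followed by a polyadenylation signal (GFPpA, about 970 bp) placed under the control of mouse Oct4 regulatory sequence. The difference between the total plasmid size and the backbone plus insert implies that most of the plasmid consists of the Oct4 genomic fragment, although its exact boundaries are not given. The construct was generated by BAC recombineering and is described as a modified version of the earlier pGOF18 Oct4 genomic reporter. It retains both the distal enhancer (DE) and the proximal enhancer (PE) of Oct4. These two enhancers are generally understood to be used differentially across pluripotent states, with the distal element associated with naive pluripotency and germ cells and the proximal element with primed, epiblast-like cells. A reporter carrying both should therefore fluoresce wherever Oct4 is transcribed rather than distinguishing between these states.

It is used as a transgenic reporter of Oct4 expression, allowing pluripotent cells to be followed by GFP fluorescence. The deposit is associated with work on deriving naive ground-state human pluripotent stem cells.
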