Addgene plasmid #60527: mouse Oct4-GFP GOF18 transgenic reporter
Purpose: BAC recombineering generated construct, used as a reporter for Oct4 expression (containes both DE and PE elements)
Depositing lab: Jacob Hanna. Depositing organization: Weizmann Institute of Science. Publication: Derivation of novel human ground state naive pluripotent stem cells. Gafni O, Weinberger L, Mansour AA, Manor YS, Chomsky E, Ben-Yosef D, Kalma Y, Viukov S, Maza I, Zviran A, Rais Y, Shipony Z, Mukamel Z, Krupalnik V, Zerbib M, Geula S, Caspi I, Schneir D, Shwartz T, Gilad S, Amann-Zalcenstein D, Benjamin S, Amit I, Tanay A, Massarwa R, Novershtern N, Hanna JH. Nature. 2013 Dec 12;504(7479):282-6. doi: 10.1038/nature12745. Epub 2013 Oct 30. PubMed 24172903.
Backbone
  Vector backbone: pBS KS+
  Backbone size w/o insert (bp): 3000
  Total vector size (bp): 21615
  Vector type: Mammalian Expression
Growth in bacteria
  Bacterial resistance: Ampicillin, 100 μg/mL
  Growth temperature: 37°C
  Growth strain: DH5alpha
  Copy number: High Copy
Gene/Insert
  Gene/Insert name: GFPpA
  Species: Synthetic
  Insert size (bp): 970
  Promoter: Oct4
  Cloning method: Unknown
  Sequencing primers: 5′ TTGTCCTGTCCAGACGTCCC; 3′ TACCTCTGAGCCTGGTCCGA
Terms and licenses: Academic/Nonprofit Terms; Industry Terms: Not Available to Industry
Depositor comments: This construct is modified pGOF18 from Young Young Il Yeom et al.,Development 122, 000-000 (1996) 881.
How to cite: mouse Oct4-GFP GOF18 transgenic reporter was a gift from Jacob Hanna (Addgene plasmid # 60527 ; http://n2t.net/addgene:60527 ; RRID:Addgene_60527)
